Addgene plasmid #118471: pcDNA3.1(+)-blueAKAR(T/A)
Purpose: Negative-control mutant for blueAKAR biosensor.
Depositing lab: Jin Zhang. Publication: Single-fluorophore biosensors for sensitive and multiplexed detection of signalling activities. Mehta S, Zhang Y, Roth RH, Zhang JF, Mo A, Tenner B, Huganir RL, Zhang J. Nat Cell Biol. 2018 Sep 24. pii: 10.1038/s41556-018-0200-6. doi: 10.1038/s41556-018-0200-6. PubMed 30250062.
Backbone
  Vector backbone: pcDNA3
  Backbone manufacturer: Invitrogen
  Backbone size w/o insert (bp): 5412
  Total vector size (bp): 6630
  Vector type: Mammalian Expression
  Selectable markers: Neomycin (select with G418)
Growth in bacteria
  Bacterial resistance: Ampicillin, 100 μg/mL
  Growth temperature: 37°C
  Growth strain: DH5alpha
  Copy number: High Copy
Gene/Insert
  Gene/Insert name: blueAKAR(T/A)
  Species: Synthetic
  Insert size (bp): 1218
  Mutation: Contains Thr-to-Ala mutation in substrate sequence.
  Promoter: CMV
  Tag / fusion protein: 6xHis (N terminal on backbone); T7 tag (gene 10 leader) (N terminal on backbone); Xpress (TM) tag (N terminal on backbone)
  Cloning method: Restriction Enzyme; 5′ cloning site BamHI (not destroyed); 3′ cloning site EcoRI (not destroyed)
  Sequencing primers: 5′ CMV forward; 3′ BGH reverse
Terms and licenses: Academic/Nonprofit Terms; Industry Terms: Not Available to Industry
How to cite: pcDNA3.1(+)-blueAKAR(T/A) was a gift from Jin Zhang (Addgene plasmid # 118471 ; http://n2t.net/addgene:118471 ; RRID:Addgene_118471)
