[The description below was written by a language model from this plasmid's Addgene catalogue record and pLannotate feature annotations shown in this document.]
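Description:
pcDNA3.1(+)-blueAKAR(T/A) is a mammalian expression plasmid built on the Invitrogen pcDNA3 backbone. It encodes a negative-control version of blueAKAR, a synthetic single-fluorophore biosensor. It is propagated in E. coli at high copy from a ColE1/pUC-type origin under ampicillin selection (AmpR with its own bla promoter). An SV40 early promoter driving the neomycin phosphotransferase gene, followed by an SV40 poly(A) signal, allows G418 selection of transfected mammalian cells. An f1 origin is also present, as are remnants of lac regulatory sequence typical of this backbone family.

The roughly 1.2 kb insert sits between retained BamHI and EcoRI sites, downstream of the CMV immediate-early enhancer/promoter and upstream of the bGH polyadenylation signal. Flanking T7 and SP6 phage promoters are also present. Translation begins in a backbone-derived N-terminal leader that supplies 6xHis, the T7 gene 10 leader tag and the Xpress epitope with its enterokinase site. The automated annotation then detects a GFP-family fluorescent protein coding region, labelled as a cEGFP match, followed by a fragment matching yeast RAD53. The RAD53 fragment is consistent with a phosphoamino-acid-binding module of the kind used in kinase activity reporters, although the record does not describe the sensor architecture explicitly. The defining feature is a Thr-to-Ala substitution in the substrate sequence, which removes the phosphoacceptor residue, so the reporter should not respond to kinase activity.

The plasmid is intended as a non-responsive control alongside the functional blueAKAR sensor in live-cell fluorescence imaging of signalling. The sequenced record is about 100 nt longer than the catalogue's stated total size.
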