Features (pLannotate 1.2.2; 25 found; start..end, strand, type, name):
     28..80      -  misc_feature   bom (fragment): basis of mobility region from pBR322
    235..614     +  enhancer       CMV enhancer: human cytomegalovirus immediate early enhancer
    615..818     +  promoter       CMV promoter: human cytomegalovirus (CMV) immediate early promoter
    814..847     +  LTR            5' LTR (truncated) (fragment): truncated 5' long terminal repeat (LTR) from HIV-1
    863..881     +  promoter       T7 promoter: promoter for bacteriophage T7 RNA polymerase
    922..942     +  CDS            capTEV™ (fragment): composite tag for in vivo biotinylation, TEV protease cleavage, and 6xHis tagging
    943..975     +  CDS            T7 tag (gene 10 leader): leader peptide from bacteriophage T7 gene 10 promotes efficient translation in E. coli
    979..1002    +  CDS            Xpress™ tag: Xpress™ epitope tag, including an enterokinase recognition and cleavage site
   1069..1791    +  CDS            cEGFP: cEGFP is a basic (constitutively fluorescent) green fluorescent protein published in 2008, derived from Aequorea victoria.
   1801..2223    +  CDS            RAD53 (fragment): RAD53_YEAST - Also known as MEC2, SAD1, SPK1. Experimental evidence at protein level: Swiss-Prot protein existence level 1. Controls S-phase checkpoint as well as G1 and G2 DNA damage checkpoints. Phosphorylates proteins on serine, threonine, and tyrosine. Prevents entry into anaphase and mitotic exit after DNA damage via regulation of the Polo kinase CDC5. Seems to be involved in the phosphorylation of RPH1. From Saccharomyces cerevisiae (strain ATCC 204508 / S288c) (Baker's yeast).
   2287..2305    -  promoter       SP6 promoter: promoter for bacteriophage SP6 RNA polymerase
   2331..2555    +  polyA_signal   bGH poly(A) signal: bovine growth hormone polyadenylation signal
   2559..2580    +  promoter       SV40 promoter (fragment): SV40 enhancer and early promoter
   2601..3029    +  rep_origin     f1 ori (sequence partly withheld): f1 bacteriophage origin of replication; arrow indicates direction of (+) strand synthesis
   3043..3372    +  promoter       SV40 promoter: SV40 enhancer and early promoter
   3439..4230    +  CDS            neo: KKA2_KLEPN - Also known as kan, nptII. Experimental evidence at protein level: Swiss-Prot protein existence level 1. Resistance to kanamycin, neomycin, paromomycin, ribostamycin, butirosin and gentamicin B. From Klebsiella pneumoniae.
   4254..4412    +  CDS            ble (fragment): BLE_KLEPN - Experimental evidence at protein level: Swiss-Prot protein existence level 1. Binding protein with a strong affinity to the bleomycin family of antibiotics. Binds to CL990; an antimitotic-antibiotic compound. From Klebsiella pneumoniae.
   4407..4528    +  polyA_signal   SV40 poly(A) signal: SV40 polyadenylation signal
   4601..4617    -  protein_bind   lac operator: The lac repressor binds to the lac operator to inhibit transcription in E. coli. This inhibition can be relieved by adding lactose or isopropyl-β-D-thiogalactopyranoside (IPTG). lac repressor encoded by lacI
   4625..4655    -  promoter       lac promoter: promoter for the E. coli lac operon
   4670..4691    -  protein_bind   CAP binding site: CAP binding activates transcription in the presence of cAMP. E. coli catabolite activator protein
   4704..4796    -  CDS            lacI (fragment): lac repressor; lacI; The lac repressor binds to the lac operator to inhibit transcription in E. coli. This inhibition can be relieved by adding lactose or isopropyl-β-D-thiogalactopyranoside (IPTG).
   4979..5567    -  rep_origin     ori: high-copy-number ColE1/pMB1/pBR322/pUC origin of replication
   5738..6598    -  CDS            AmpR: β-lactamase; bla; confers resistance to ampicillin, carbenicillin, and related antibiotics
   6599..6703    -  promoter       AmpR promoter: bla
>Addgene plasmid #118471 | pcDNA3.1(+)-blueAKAR(T/A) | addgene full sequence | sequence record 243089 | Addgene NGS Result
GACGGATCGGGAGATCTCCCGATCCCCTATGGTGCACTCTCAGTACAATCTGCTCTGATGCCGCATAGTT
AAGCCAGTATCTGCTCCCTGCTTGTGTGTTGGAGGTCGCTGAGTAGTGCGCGAGCAAAATTTAAGCTACA
ACAAGGCAAGGCTTGACCGACAATTGCATGAAGAATCTGCTTAGGGTTAGGCGTTTTGCGCTGCTTCGCG
ATGTACGGGCCAGATATACGCGTTGACATTGATTATTGACTAGTTATTAATAGTAATCAATTACGGGGTC
ATTAGTTCATAGCCCATATATGGAGTTCCGCGTTACATAACTTACGGTAAATGGCCCGCCTGGCTGACCG
CCCAACGACCCCCGCCCATTGACGTCAATAATGACGTATGTTCCCATAGTAACGCCAATAGGGACTTTCC
ATTGACGTCAATGGGTGGAGTATTTACGGTAAACTGCCCACTTGGCAGTACATCAAGTGTATCATATGCC
AAGTACGCCCCCTATTGACGTCAATGACGGTAAATGGCCCGCCTGGCATTATGCCCAGTACATGACCTTA
TGGGACTTTCCTACTTGGCAGTACATCTACGTATTAGTCATCGCTATTACCATGGTGATGCGGTTTTGGC
AGTACATCAATGGGCGTGGATAGCGGTTTGACTCACGGGGATTTCCAAGTCTCCACCCCATTGACGTCAA
TGGGAGTTTGTTTTGGCACCAAAATCAACGGGACTTTCCAAAATGTCGTAACAACTCCGCCCCATTGACG
CAAATGGGCGGTAGGCGTGTACGGTGGGAGGTCTATATAAGCAGAGCTCTCTGGCTAACTAGAGAACCCA
CTGCTTACTGGCTTATCGAAATTAATACGACTCACTATAGGGAGACCCAAGCTTGCGGCCGCCACCATGG
TGCGGGGTTCTCATCATCATCATCATCATGGTATGGCTAGCATGACTGGTGGACAGCAAATGGGTCGGGA
TCTGTACGACGATGACGATAAGGATCCCATGCTGCGTCGCGCCGCCCTGGTGGACGGCGGCACCGGCGGC
AGCGAGCTCAGCGCGATCAACGTCTATATCAAGGCCGACAAGCAGAAGAACGGCATCAAGGCGAACTTCA
AGATCCGCCACAACATCGAGGACGGCGGCGTGCAGCTCGCCTACCACTACCAGCAGAACACCCCCATCGG
CGACGGCCCCGTGCTGCTGCCCGACAACCACTACCTGAGCGTGCAGTCCAAACTTTCGAAAGACCCCAAC
GAGAAGCGCGATCACATGGTCCTGCTGGAGTTCGTGACCGCCGCCGGGATCACTCTCGGCATGGACGAGC
TGTACAAGGGCGGTACCGGAGGGAGCATGGTGAGCAAGGGCGAGGAGCTGTTCACCGGGGTGGTGCCCAT
CCTGGTCGAGCTGGACGGCGACGTAAACGGCCACAAGTTCAGCGTGTCCGGCGAGGGTGAGGGCGATGCC
ACCTACGGCAAGCTGACCCTGAAGTTCATCTGCACCACCGGCAAGCTGCCCGTGCCCTGGCCCACCCTCG
TGACCACCCTGAGCCATGGCGTGCAGTGCTTCAGCCGCTACCCCGACCACATGAAGCAGCACGACTTCTT
CAAGTCCGCCATGCCCGAAGGCTACATCCAGGAGCGCACCATCTTCTTCAAGGACGACGGCAACTACAAG
ACCCGCGCCGAGGTGAAGTTCGAGGGCGACACCCTGGTGAACCGCATCGAGCTGAAGGGCATCGACTTCA
AGGAGGACGGCAACATCCTGGGGCACAAGCTGGAGTACAACAGCATGCATAAGTTTTCTCAAGAACAGAT
CGGCGAAAACATTGTGTGCAGGGTCATTTGTACCACGGGTCAAATTCCCATCCGAGATTTGTCAGCTGAT
ATTTCACAAGTGCTTAAGGAAAAACGATCCATAAAGAAAGTTTGGACATTTGGTAGAAACCCAGCCTGTG
ACTATCATTTAGGAAACATTTCAAGACTGTCAAATAAGCATTTCCAAATACTACTAGGAGAAGACGGTAA
CCTTTTATTGAATGACATTTCCACTAATGGGACCTGGTTAAATGGGCAAAAAGTCGAGAAGAACAGCAAT
CAGTTACTGTCTCAAGGTGATGAAATAACCGTTGGTGTAGGCGTGGAATCAGATATTTTATCTCTGGTCA
TTTTCATAAACGACAAATTTAAGCAGTGCCTCGAGCAGAACAAAGTTGATCGCTAAGAATTCTGCAGATA
TCCATCACACTGGCGGCCGCTCGAGCATGCATCTAGAGGGCCCTATTCTATAGTGTCACCTAAATGCTAG
AGCTCGCTGATCAGCCTCGACTGTGCCTTCTAGTTGCCAGCCATCTGTTGTTTGCCCCTCCCCCGTGCCT
TCCTTGACCCTGGAAGGTGCCACTCCCACTGTCCTTTCCTAATAAAATGAGGAAATTGCATCGCATTGTC
TGAGTAGGTGTCATTCTATTCTGGGGGGTGGGGTGGGGCAGGACAGCAAGGGGGAGGATTGGGAAGACAA
TAGCAGGCATGCTGGGGATGCGGTGGGCTCTATGGCTTCTGAGGCGGAAAGAACCAGCTGGGGCTCTAGG
GGGTATCCCC
[124 nt withheld, positions 2601-2724]
C
[91 nt withheld, positions 2726-2816]
A
[49 nt withheld, positions 2818-2866]
CCTTTGACGTTGGAGTCCACGTTCTTT
[37 nt withheld, positions 2894-2930]
ACCCTATCTCGGTCTATTCTTTTGATTTATAAGGGATTTTGCCGATTTCGGCCTATTGGTTAAAAAATGA
GCTGATTTAACAAAAATTTAACGCGAATTAATTCTGTGGAATGTGTGTCAGTTAGGGTGTGGAAAGTCCC
CAGGCTCCCCAGCAGGCAGAAGTATGCAAAGCATGCATCTCAATTAGTCAGCAACCAGGTGTGGAAAGTC
CCCAGGCTCCCCAGCAGGCAGAAGTATGCAAAGCATGCATCTCAATTAGTCAGCAACCATAGTCCCGCCC
CTAACTCCGCCCATCCCGCCCCTAACTCCGCCCAGTTCCGCCCATTCTCCGCCCCATGGCTGACTAATTT
TTTTTATTTATGCAGAGGCCGAGGCCGCCTCTGCCTCTGAGCTATTCCAGAAGTAGTGAGGAGGCTTTTT
TGGAGGCCTAGGCTTTTGCAAAAAGCTCCCGGGAGCTTGTATATCCATTTTCGGATCTGATCAAGAGACA
GGATGAGGATCGTTTCGCATGATTGAACAAGATGGATTGCACGCAGGTTCTCCGGCCGCTTGGGTGGAGA
GGCTATTCGGCTATGACTGGGCACAACAGACAATCGGCTGCTCTGATGCCGCCGTGTTCCGGCTGTCAGC
GCAGGGGCGCCCGGTTCTTTTTGTCAAGACCGACCTGTCCGGTGCCCTGAATGAACTGCAGGACGAGGCA
GCGCGGCTATCGTGGCTGGCCACGACGGGCGTTCCTTGCGCAGCTGTGCTCGACGTTGTCACTGAAGCGG
GAAGGGACTGGCTGCTATTGGGCGAAGTGCCGGGGCAGGATCTCCTGTCATCTCACCTTGCTCCTGCCGA
GAAAGTATCCATCATGGCTGATGCAATGCGGCGGCTGCATACGCTTGATCCGGCTACCTGCCCATTCGAC
CACCAAGCGAAACATCGCATCGAGCGAGCACGTACTCGGATGGAAGCCGGTCTTGTCGATCAGGATGATC
TGGACGAAGAGCATCAGGGGCTCGCGCCAGCCGAACTGTTCGCCAGGCTCAAGGCGCGCATGCCCGACGG
CGAGGATCTCGTCGTGACCCATGGCGATGCCTGCTTGCCGAATATCATGGTGGAAAATGGCCGCTTTTCT
GGATTCATCGACTGTGGCCGGCTGGGTGTGGCGGACCGCTATCAGGACATAGCGTTGGCTACCCGTGATA
TTGCTGAAGAGCTTGGCGGCGAATGGGCTGACCGCTTCCTCGTGCTTTACGGTATCGCCGCTCCCGATTC
GCAGCGCATCGCCTTCTATCGCCTTCTTGACGAGTTCTTCTGAGCGGGACTCTGGGGTTCGAAATGACCG
ACCAAGCGACGCCCAACCTGCCATCACGAGATTTCGATTCCACCGCCGCCTTCTATGAAAGGTTGGGCTT
CGGAATCGTTTTCCGGGACGCCGGCTGGATGATCCTCCAGCGCGGGGATCTCATGCTGGAGTTCTTCGCC
CACCCCAACTTGTTTATTGCAGCTTATAATGGTTACAAATAAAGCAATAGCATCACAAATTTCACAAATA
AAGCATTTTTTTCACTGCATTCTAGTTGTGGTTTGTCCAAACTCATCAATGTATCTTATCATGTCTGTAT
ACCGTCGACCTCTAGCTAGAGCTTGGCGTAATCATGGTCATAGCTGTTTCCTGTGTGAAATTGTTATCCG
CTCACAATTCCACACAACATACGAGCCGGAAGCATAAAGTGTAAAGCCTGGGGTGCCTAATGAGTGAGCT
AACTCACATTAATTGCGTTGCGCTCACTGCCCGCTTTCCAGTCGGGAAACCTGTCGTGCCAGCTGCATTA
ATGAATCGGCCAACGCGCGGGGAGAGGCGGTTTGCGTATTGGGCGCTCTTCCGCTTCCTCGCTCACTGAC
TCGCTGCGCTCGGTCGTTCGGCTGCGGCGAGCGGTATCAGCTCACTCAAAGGCGGTAATACGGTTATCCA
CAGAATCAGGGGATAACGCAGGAAAGAACATGTGAGCAAAAGGCCAGCAAAAGGCCAGGAACCGTAAAAA
GGCCGCGTTGCTGGCGTTTTTCCATAGGCTCCGCCCCCCTGACGAGCATCACAAAAATCGACGCTCAAGT
CAGAGGTGGCGAAACCCGACAGGACTATAAAGATACCAGGCGTTTCCCCCTGGAAGCTCCCTCGTGCGCT
CTCCTGTTCCGACCCTGCCGCTTACCGGATACCTGTCCGCCTTTCTCCCTTCGGGAAGCGTGGCGCTTTC
TCATAGCTCACGCTGTAGGTATCTCAGTTCGGTGTAGGTCGTTCGCTCCAAGCTGGGCTGTGTGCACGAA
CCCCCCGTTCAGCCCGACCGCTGCGCCTTATCCGGTAACTATCGTCTTGAGTCCAACCCGGTAAGACACG
ACTTATCGCCACTGGCAGCAGCCACTGGTAACAGGATTAGCAAAGCGAGGTATGTAGGCGGTGCTACAGA
GTTCTTGAAGTGGTGGCCTAACTACGGCTACACTAGAAGAACAGTATTTGGTATCTGCGCTCTGCTGAAG
CCAGTTACCTTCGGAAAAAGAGTTGGTAGCTCTTGATCCGGCAAACAAACCACCGCTGGTAGCGGTGGTT
TTTTTGTTTGCAAGCAGCAGATTACGCGCAGAAAAAAAGGATCTCAAGAAGATCCTTTGATCTTTTCTAC
GGGGTCTGACGCTCAGTGGAACGAAAACTCACGTTAAGGGATTTTGGTCATGAGATTATCAAAAAGGATC
TTCACCTAGATCCTTTTAAATTAAAAATGAAGTTTTAAATCAATCTAAAGTATATATGAGTAAACTTGGT
CTGACAGTTACCAATGCTTAATCAGTGAGGCACCTATCTCAGCGATCTGTCTATTTCGTTCATCCATAGT
TGCCTGACTCCCCGTCGTGTAGATAACTACGATACGGGAGGGCTTACCATCTGGCCCCAGTGCTGCAATG
ATACCGCGAGACCCACGCTCACCGGCTCCAGATTTATCAGCAATAAACCAGCCAGCCGGAAGGGCCGAGC
GCAGAAGTGGTCCTGCAACTTTATCCGCCTCCATCCAGTCTATTAATTGTTGCCGGGAAGCTAGAGTAAG
TAGTTCGCCAGTTAATAGTTTGCGCAACGTTGTTGCCATTGCTACAGGCATCGTGGTGTCACGCTCGTCG
TTTGGTATGGCTTCATTCAGCTCCGGTTCCCAACGATCAAGGCGAGTTACATGATCCCCCATGTTGTGCA
AAAAAGCGGTTAGCTCCTTCGGTCCTCCGATCGTTGTCAGAAGTAAGTTGGCCGCAGTGTTATCACTCAT
GGTTATGGCAGCACTGCATAATTCTCTTACTGTCATGCCATCCGTAAGATGCTTTTCTGTGACTGGTGAG
TACTCAACCAAGTCATTCTGAGAATAGTGTATGCGGCGACCGAGTTGCTCTTGCCCGGCGTCAATACGGG
ATAATACCGCGCCACATAGCAGAACTTTAAAAGTGCTCATCATTGGAAAACGTTCTTCGGGGCGAAAACT
CTCAAGGATCTTACCGCTGTTGAGATCCAGTTCGATGTAACCCACTCGTGCACCCAACTGATCTTCAGCA
TCTTTTACTTTCACCAGCGTTTCTGGGTGAGCAAAAACAGGAAGGCAAAATGCCGCAAAAAAGGGAATAA
GGGCGACACGGAAATGTTGAATACTCATACTCTTCCTTTTTCAATATTATTGAAGCATTTATCAGGGTTA
TTGTCTCATGAGCGGATACATATTTGAATGTATTTAGAAAAATAAACAAATAGGGGTTCCGCGCACATTT
CCCCGAAAAGTGCCACCTGACGTC
